Addgene plasmid #231329: pQGG002
Purpose: (Empty Backbone) BEVA Golden Gate cloning vector; BEVA2.0 Narrow host range plasmid with I-SceI counterselectable site. L1-P15A-Nm-ISceI; GG assembly from pOGG004, pNDGG001, pNDGG006, pGQ0023, pOGG014. KmR/NmR.
Depositing lab: Barney Geddes. Depositing organization: North Dakota State University. Publication: BEVA2.0: modular assembly of golden gate-compatible vectors with expanded utility for genetic engineering. Geddes BA, Williamson R, Schumacher J, Ardi A, Levin G, Cervenka E, Huang R, diCenzo G. Can J Microbiol. 2025 Jan 1;71:1-13. doi: 10.1139/cjm-2024-0246. PubMed 39919271.
Backbone
  Vector backbone: NA
  Vector type: Bacterial Expression
Growth in bacteria
  Bacterial resistance: Kanamycin, 50 μg/mL
  Growth temperature: 37°C
  Growth strain: DH5alpha
  Copy number: High Copy
Gene/Insert
  Gene/Insert name: None
Terms and licenses: Academic/Nonprofit Terms; Industry Terms: Not Available to Industry
How to cite: pQGG002 was a gift from Barney Geddes (Addgene plasmid # 231329 ; http://n2t.net/addgene:231329 ; RRID:Addgene_231329)
