[The description below was written by a language model from this plasmid's Addgene catalogue record and pLannotate feature annotations shown in this document.]
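Description:
pQGG002 is an empty-backbone bacterial cloning vector of about 3.4 kb from the BEVA2.0 (Bacterial Expression Vector Archive) modular system. It was itself built by Golden Gate assembly of five part plasmids, giving a Level 1 architecture summarised as L1-P15A-Nm-ISceI. It replicates from the p15A origin, which restricts it to E. coli and close relatives, hence the "narrow host range" designation. p15A is generally considered medium copy and compatible with ColE1-type plasmids, although the catalogue entry lists the plasmid as high copy. Selection relies on the Tn5-derived neo (nptII) gene, which confers kanamycin/neomycin resistance; the adjacent tnpA fragment appears to be residual Tn5 sequence carried along with the marker.

The cloning module is a lacZα cassette containing a CAP binding site, lac promoter and operator, a pUC-type multiple cloning site and a LacZα fragment. In Golden Gate vectors of this kind, the cassette is normally replaced by the assembled insert, allowing blue/white screening. Lambda t0 and rrnB T1 terminators bracket the region and help insulate it from read-through transcription. An IncP (RP4-type) oriT with a partial traJ allows conjugal mobilisation into recipient bacteria when transfer functions are supplied in trans. Because p15A would not be maintained in most non-enteric recipients, the plasmid can behave as a suicide vector there. The record describes an I-SceI meganuclease site for counterselection, but the automated feature table does not annotate it. This combination is consistent with allelic exchange or genome-integration work, in which I-SceI cleavage selects against retained vector sequence, though the record does not spell out specific applications. No insert is present.
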