Features (pLannotate 1.2.2; 16 found; start..end, strand, type, name):
     28..70      +  CDS            lacI (fragment): lac repressor; lacI; The lac repressor binds to the lac operator to inhibit transcription in E. coli. This inhibition can be relieved by adding lactose or isopropyl-β-D-thiogalactopyranoside (IPTG).
     83..104     +  protein_bind   CAP binding site: CAP binding activates transcription in the presence of cAMP. E. coli catabolite activator protein
    119..149     +  promoter       lac promoter: promoter for the E. coli lac operon
    157..173     +  protein_bind   lac operator: The lac repressor binds to the lac operator to inhibit transcription in E. coli. This inhibition can be relieved by adding lactose or isopropyl-β-D-thiogalactopyranoside (IPTG). lac repressor encoded by lacI
    210..266     -  misc_feature   MCS: pUC18/19 multiple cloning site
    263..420     +  CDS            lacZα (fragment): LacZα fragment of β-galactosidase; lacZ fragment
    426..525     -  misc_feature   bom (fragment): basis of mobility region from pBR322
    621..715     +  terminator     lambda t0 terminator: transcription terminator from phage lambda
    724..933     +  CDS            tnpA (fragment): TN5P_ECOLX - Also known as tnp. Experimental evidence at protein level: Swiss-Prot protein existence level 1. Mediates transposition of transposon Tn5 by a 'cut and paste' mechanism. First, the monomeric transposase binds the 19 bp inverted DNA repeats flanking the transposon. Then, dimerization of the DNA- bound transposase creates a synaptic DNA complex. After nicking of the first DNA strand, excision of the transposon proceeds through a series of intermediates. The transposase then mediates the insertion of the transposon at a new site by strand transfer. The activity of the wild- type tran
    965..1756    +  CDS            neo: KKA2_KLEPN - Also known as kan, nptII. Experimental evidence at protein level: Swiss-Prot protein existence level 1. Resistance to kanamycin, neomycin, paromomycin, ribostamycin, butirosin and gentamicin B. From Klebsiella pneumoniae.
   1899..2008    +  oriT           oriT: incP origin of transfer
   2041..2348    +  CDS            traJ (fragment): oriT-recognizing protein; traJ
   2391..2936    +  rep_origin     p15A ori: Plasmids containing the medium-copy-number p15A origin of replication can be propagated in E. coli cells that contain a second plasmid with the ColE1 origin.
   3024..3079    +  rep_origin     RSF ori (fragment): Plasmids containing the RSF 1030 origin of replication can be propagated in E. coli cells that contain additional plasmids with compatible origins.
   3198..3266    -  mobile_element IS1 (fragment): prokaryotic transposable element IS1
   3334..3420    -  terminator     rrnB T1 terminator: Escherichia coli rrnB; transcription terminator T1 from the E. coli rrnB gene
>Addgene plasmid #231329 | pQGG002 | addgene full sequence | sequence record 462968 | Addgene NGS Result
TGCCGAATTCGGATCCGGAGTGAGACCGCAGCTGGCACGACAGGTTTGCCGACTGGAAAGCGGGCAGTGA
GCGCAACGCAATTAATGTGAGTTAGCTCACTCATTAGGCACCCCAGGCTTTACACTTTATGCTTCCGGCT
CGTATGTTGTGTGGAATTGTGAGCGGATAACAATTTCACACAGGAAACAGCTATGACCATGATTACGCCA
AGCTTGCATGCCTGCAGGTCGACTCTAGAGGATCCCCGGGTACCGAGCTCGAATTCACTGGCCGTCGTTT
TACAACGTCGTGACTGGGAAAACCCTGGCGTTACCCAACTTAATCGCCTTGCAGCACATCCCCCTTTCGC
CAGCTGGCGTAATAGCGAAGAGGCCCGCACCGATCGCCCTTCCCAACAGTTGCGCAGCCTGAATGGCGAA
TGGCGCCTGATGCGGTATTTTCTCCTTACGCATCTGTGCGGTATTTCACACCGCATATGGTGCACTCTCA
GTACAATCTGCTCTGATGCCGCATAGTTAAGCCAGCCCCGACACCCGCCAACACCCGCTGACGCGCCCTG
ACGGGCTTGTCTGCTCCCGGCATCCGCTTACAGACAAGCTGTGACGGTCTCACGCTCTTGGACTCCTGTT
GATAGATCCAGTAATGACCTCAGAACTCCATCTGGATTTGTTCAGAACGCTCGGTTGCCGCCGGGCGTTT
TTTATTGGTGAGAATCCAGGCAATATCTGGACAAGGGAAAACGCAAGCGCAAAGAGAAAGCAGGTAGCTT
GCAGTGGGCTTACATGGCGATAGCTAGACTGGGCGGTTTTATGGACAGCAAGCGAACCGGAATTGCCAGC
TGGGGCGCCCTCTGGTAAGGTTGGGAAGCCCTGCAAAGTAAACTGGATGGCTTTCTTGCCGCCAAGGATC
TGATGGCGCAGGGGATCAAGATCTGATCAAGAGACAGGATGAGGATCGTTTCGCATGATTGAACAAGATG
GATTGCACGCAGGTTCTCCGGCCGCTTGGGTGGAGAGGCTATTCGGCTATGACTGGGCACAACAGACAAT
CGGCTGCTCTGATGCCGCCGTGTTCCGGCTGTCAGCGCAGGGGCGCCCGGTTCTTTTTGTCAAGACCGAC
CTGTCCGGTGCCCTGAATGAACTGCAGGACGAGGCAGCGCGGCTATCGTGGCTGGCCACGACGGGCGTTC
CTTGCGCAGCTGTGCTCGACGTTGTCACTGAAGCGGGAAGGGACTGGCTGCTATTGGGCGAAGTGCCGGG
GCAGGATCTCCTGTCATCTCACCTTGCTCCTGCCGAGAAAGTATCCATCATGGCTGATGCAATGCGGCGG
CTGCATACGCTTGATCCGGCTACCTGCCCATTCGACCACCAAGCGAAACATCGCATCGAGCGAGCACGTA
CTCGGATGGAAGCCGGTCTTGTCGATCAGGATGATCTGGACGAAGAGCATCAGGGGCTCGCGCCAGCCGA
ACTGTTCGCCAGGCTCAAGGCGCGCATGCCCGACGGCGAGGATCTCGTCGTGACCCATGGCGATGCCTGC
TTGCCGAATATCATGGTGGAAAATGGCCGCTTTTCTGGATTCATCGACTGTGGCCGGCTGGGTGTGGCGG
ACCGCTATCAGGACATAGCGTTGGCTACCCGTGATATTGCTGAAGAGCTTGGCGGCGAATGGGCTGACCG
CTTCCTCGTGCTTTACGGTATCGCCGCTCCCGATTCGCAGCGCATCGCCTTCTATCGCCTTCTTGACGAG
TTCTTCTGAACTACTTTTCCGCTGCATAACCCTGCTTCGGGGTCATTATAGCGATTTTTTCGGTATATCC
ATCCTTTTTCGCACGATATACAGGATTTTGCCAAAGGGTTCGTGTAGACTTTCCTTGGTGTATCCAACGG
CGTCAGCCGGGCAGGATAGGTGAAGTAGGCCCACCCGCGAGCGGGTGTTCCTTCTTCACTGTCCCTTATT
CGCACCTGGCGGTGCTCAACGGGAATCCTGCTCTGCGAGGCTGGCCGGCTACCGCCGGCGTAACAGATGA
GGGCAAGCGGATGGCTGATGAAACCAAGCCAACCAGGAAGGGCAGCCCACCTATCAAGGTGTACTGCCTT
CCAGACGAACGAAGAGCGATTGAGGAAAAGGCGGCGGCGGCCGGCATGAGCCTGTCGGCCTACCTGCTGG
CCGTCGGCCAGGGCTACAAAATCACGGGCGTCGTGGACTATGAGCACGTCCGCGAGCTGGCCCGCATCAA
TGGCGACCTGGGCCGCCTGGGCGGCCTGCTGAAACTCTGGCTCACCGACGACCCGCGCACGGCGCGGTTC
GGTGATGCCACGATCCTCGCCCTGCTGGCGAAGATCGACTCTAGCTAGAAATATTTTATCTGATTAATAA
GATGATCTTCTTGAGATCGTTTTGGTCTGCGCGTAATCTCTTGCTCTGAAAACGAAAAAACCGCCTTGCA
GGGCGGTTTTTCGAAGGTTCTCTGAGCTACCAACTCTTTGAACCGAGGTAACTGGCTTGGAGGAGCGCAG
TCACCAAAACTTGTCCTTTCAGTTTAGCCTTAACCGGCGCATGACTTCAAGACTAACTCCTCTAAATCAA
TTACCAGTGGCTGCTGCCAGTGGTGCTTTTGCATGTCTTTCCGGGTTGGACTCAAGACGATAGTTACCGG
ATAAGGCGCAGCGGTCGGACTGAACGGGGGGTTCGTGCATACAGTCCAGCTTGGAGCGAACTGCCTACCC
GGAACTGAGTGTCAGGCGTGGAATGAGACAAACGCGGCCATAACAGCGGAATGACACCGGTAAACCGAAA
GGCAGGAACAGGAGAGCGCACGAGGGAGCCGCCAGGGGGAAACGCCTGGTATCTTTATAGTCCTGTCGGG
TTTCGCCACCACTGATTTGAGCGTCAGATTTCGTGATGCTTGTCAGGGGGGCGGAGCCTATGGAAAAACG
GCTTTGCCGCGGCCCTCTCACTTCCCTGTTAAGTATCTTCCTGGCATCTTCCAGGAAATCTCCGCCCCGT
TCGTAAGCCATTTCCGCTCGCCGCAGTCGAACGACCGAGCGTAGCGAGTCAGTGAGCGAGGAAGCGGAAT
ATATCCTGTATCACATATTCTGCTGACGCACCGGTGCAGCCTTTTTTCTCCTGCCACATGAAGCACTTCA
CTGACACCCTCATCAGTGCCAACATAGTAAGCCAGTATACACTCCGCTAGCGCTGATGTCCGGCGGTGCT
TTTGCCGTTACGCACCACCCCGTCAGTAGCTGAACAGGAGGGACAGTTACTGACCATTCCAAGGTAGGGA
TAACAGGGTAATTTGGAACCGTAGTCCAGATCTAGGGCGGCGGATTTGTCCTACTCAGGAGAGCGTTCAC
CGACAAACAACAGATAAAACGAAAGGCCCAGTCTTTCGACTGAGCCTTTCGTTTTATTTGATGCC
